>Addgene plasmid #26752 | pDREV-2 | depositor full sequence | sequence record 12661 | Author sequence
CTTTCCTGCGTTATCCCCTGATTCTGTGGATAACCGTATTACCGCTAGCATGGATCTCGGGGACGTCTAA
CTACTAAGCGAGAGTAGGGAACTGCCAGGCATCAAATAAAACGAAAGGCTCAGTCGGAAGACTGGGCCTT
TCGTTTTATCTGTTGTTTGTCGGTGAACGCTCTCCTGAGTAGGACAAATCCGCCGGGAGCGGATTTGAAC
GTTGTGAAGCAACGGCCCGGAGGGTGGCGGGCAGGACGCCCGCCATAAACTGCCAGGCATCAAACTAAGC
AGAAGGCCATCCTGACGGATGGCCTTTTTGCGTTTCTACAAACTCTTCCTGTTAGTTAGTTACTTAAGCT
CGGGCCCCAAATAATGATTTTATTTTGACTGATAGTGACCTGTTCGTTGCAACAAATTGATAAGCAATGC
TTTTTTATAATGCCAACTTTGTACAAAAAAGCAGGCTGGCGCCGGAACCGAAGTTCCTATTCCGAAGTTC
CTATTCTCTAGAAAGTATAGGAACTTCGAACCCTTTCCCACACCACCCTCCACACTTGCCCCAAACACTG
CCAACTATGTAGGAGGAAGGGGTTGGGACTAACAGAAGAACCCGTTGTGGGGAAGCTGTTGGGAGGGTCA
CTTTATGTTCTTGCCCAAGGTCAGTTGGGTGGCCTGCTTCTGATGAGGTGGTCCCAAGGTCTGGGGTAGA
AGGTGAGAGGGACAGGCCACCAAGGTCAGCCCCCCCCCCCTATCCCATAGGAGCCAGGTCCCTCTCCTGG
ACAGGAAGACTGAAGGGGAGATGCCAGAGACTCAGTGAAGCCTGGGGTACCCTATTGGAGTCCTTCAAGG
AAACAAACTTGGCCTCACCAGGCCTCAGCCTTGGCTCCTCCTGGGAACTCTACTGCCCTTGGGATCCCCT
TGTAGTTGTGGGTTACATAGGAAGGGGGACGGGATTCCCCTTGACTGGCTAGCCTACTCTTTTCTTCAGT
CTTCTCCATCTCCTCTCACCTGTCTCTCGACCCTTTCCCTAGGATAGACTTGGAAAAAGATAAGGGGAGA
AAACAAATGCAAACGAGGCCAGAAAGATTTTGGCTGGGCATTCCTTCCGCTAGCTTTTATTGGGATCCCC
TAGTTTGTGATAGGCCTTTTAGCTACATCTGCCAATCCATCTCATTTTCACACACACACACACCACTTTC
CTTCTGGTCAGTGGGCACATGTCCAGCCTCAAGTTTATATCACCACCCCCAATGCCCAACACTTGTATGG
CCTTGGGCGGGTCATCCCCCCCCCCACCCCCAGTATCTGCAACCTCAAGCTAGCTTGGGTGCGTTGGTTG
TGGATAAGTAGCTAGACTCCAGCAACCAGTAACCTCTGCCCTTTCTCCTCCATGACAACCAGGTCCCAGG
TCCCGAAAACCAAAGAAGAAGAACGCAGATCGCAGATCTCCGAGGGCAGAGGAAGTCTTCTAACATGCGG
TGACGTGGAGGAGAATCCCGGACCGGGGGGA
[375 nt withheld, positions 1502-1876]
TCCACCATGGTGAGCAAGGGCGAGGAGCTGTTCACCGGGGTGGTGCCCATCCTGGTCGAGCTGGACGGCG
ACGTAAACGGCCACAAGTTCAGCGTGTCCGGCGAGGGCGAGGGCGATGCCACCTACGGCAAGCTGACCCT
GAAGCTGATCTGCACCACCGGCAAGCTGCCCGTGCCCTGGCCCACCCTCGTGACCACCCTGGGCTACGGC
CTGCAGTGCTTCGCCCGCTACCCCGACCACATGAAGCAGCACGACTTCTTCAAGTCCGCCATGCCCGAAG
GCTACGTCCAGGAGCGCACCATCTTCTTCAAGGACGACGGCAACTACAAGACCCGCGCCGAGGTGAAGTT
CGAGGGCGACACCCTGGTGAACCGCATCGAGCTGAAGGGCATCGACTTCAAGGAGGACGGCAACATCCTG
GGGCACAAGCTGGAGTACAACTACAACAGCCACAACGTCTATATCACCGCCGACAAGCAGAAGAACGGCA
TCAAGGCCAACTTCAAGATCCGCCACAACATCGAGGACGGCGGCGTGCAGCTCGCCGACCACTACCAGCA
GAACACCCCCATCGGCGACGGCCCCGTGCTGCTGCCCGACAACCACTACCTGAGCTACCAGTCCGCCCTG
AGCAAAGACCCCAACGAGAAGCGCGATCACATGGTCCTGCTGGAGTTCGTGACCGCCGCCGGGATCACTC
TCGGCATGGACGAGCTGTACAAGTAAGAAGAGCTTAATTAATGATCATAATCAGCCATATCACATCTGTA
GAGGTTTTACTTGCTTTAAAAAACCTCCCACACCTCCCCCTGAACCTGAAACATAAAATGAATGCAATTG
TTGTTGTTAACTTGTTTATTGCAGCTTATAATGGTTACAAATAAAGCAATAGCATCACAAATTTCACAAA
TAAAGCATTTTTTTCACTGCATTCTAGTTGTGGTTTGTCCAAACTCATCAATGTATCTTATCATGTCTGG
ATCCGTTTAAACTAACTTTAAATAATTGGCATTATTTAAAGTTACATATGGCGGCCGCCCTAAGGCTCGA
CCTCGAAATTCTACCGGGTAGGGGAGGCGCTTTTCCCAAGGCAGTCTGGAGCATGCGCTTTAGCAGCCCC
GCTGGGCACTTGGCGCTACACAAGTGGCCTCTGGCCTCGCACACATTCCACATCCACCGGTAGGCGCCAA
CCGGCTCCGTTCTTTGGTGGCCCCTTCGCGCCACCTTCTACTCCTCCCCTAGTCAGGAAGTTCCCCCCCG
CCCCGCAGCTCGCGTCGTGCAGGACGTGACAAATGGAAGTAGCACGTCTCACTAGTCTCGTGCAGATGGA
CAGCACCGCTGAGCAATGGAAGCGGGTAGGCCTTTGGGGCAGCGGCCAATAGCAGCTTTGCTCCTTCGCT
TTCTGGGCTCAGAGGCTGGGAAGGGGTGGGTCCGGGGGCGGGCTCAGGGGCGGGCTCAGGGGCGGGGCGG
GCGCCCGAAGGTCTTCCGGAGGCCCGGCATTCTGCACGCTTCAAAAGCGCACGTCTGCCGCGCTGTTCTC
CTCTTCCTCATCTCCGGGCCTTTCGACCTGCATCCATCTAGATCTCGAGCAGCTGAAGCTTACCATGACC
GAGTACAAGCCCACGGTGCGCCTCGCCACCCGCGACGACGTCCCCAGGGCCGTACGCACCCTCGCCGCCG
CGTTCGCCGACTACCCCGCCACGCGCCACACCGTCGATCCAGATCGCCACATCGAGCGGGTCACCGAGCT
GCAAGAACTCTTCCTCACGCGCGTCGGGCTCGACATCGGCAAGGTGTGGGTCGCGGACGACGGCGCCGCG
GTGGCGGTCTGGACCACGCCGGAGAGCGTCGAAGCGGGGGCGGTGTTCGCCGAGATCGGCCCGCGCATGG
CCGAGTTGAGCGGTTCCCGGCTGGCCGCGCAGCAACAGATGGAAGGCCTCCTGGCGCCGCACCGGCCCAA
GGAGCCCGCGTGGTTCCTGGCCACCGTCGGCGTCTCGCCCGACCACCAGGGCAAGGGTCTGGGCAGCGCC
GTCGTGCTCCCCGGAGTGGAGGCGGCCGAGCGCGCCGGGGTGCCCGCCTTCCTGGAGACCTCCGCGCCCC
GCAACCTCCCCTTCTACGAGCGGCTCGGCTTCACCGTCACCGCCGACGTCGAGGTGCCCGAAGGACCGCG
CACCTGGTGCATGACCCGCAAGCCCGGTGCCTGACGCCCGCCCCACGACCCGCAGCGCCCGACCGAAAGG
AGCGCACGACCCCATGCATCGATGATATCAGATCCCCGGGATGCAGAAATTGATGATCTATTAAACAATA
AAGATGTCCACTAAAATGGAAGTTTTTCCTGTCATACTTTGTTAAGAAGGGTGAGAACAGAGTACCTACA
TTTTGAATGGAAGGATTGGAGCTACGGGGGTGGGGGTGGGGTGGGATTAGATAAATGCNTGCTCTTTACT
GAAGGCTCTTTACTATTGCTTTATGATAATGTTTCATAGTTGGATATCATAATTTAAACAAGCAAAACCA
AATTAAGGGCCAGCTCATTCCTCCCACTCATGATCTATAGATCTATAGATCTCTCGTGGGATCATTGTTT
TTCTCTTGATTCCCACTTTGTGGTTCTAAGTACTGTGGTTTCCAAATGTGTCAGTTTCATAGCCTGAAGA
ACGAGATCAGCAGCCTCTGTTCCACATACACTTCATTCTCAGTATTGTTTTGCCAAGTTCTAATTCCATC
AGAAGCTGGTCGAGTAACTTTAAATAATTGGCATTATTTAAAGTTAGGCGCGCCATAACTTCGTATAGCA
TACATTATACGAAGTTATGTCGAGATATTTAAATATTAGACCCAGCTTTCTTGTACAAAGTTGGCATTAT
AAGAAAGCATTGCTTATCAATTTGTTGCAACGAACAGGTCACTATCAGTCAAAATAAAATCATTATTTGC
CATCCAGCTGCAGCTCTGGCCCGTGTCTCAAAATCTCTGATGTTACATTGCACAAGATAAAAGCTTGTAT
ATCCATTTTCGGATCTGATCAGCACGTGTTGACAATTAATCATCGGCATAGTATATCGGCATAGTATAAT
ACGACAAGGTGAGGAACTAAACCATGGGTACCACTCTTGACGACACGGCTTACCGGTACCGCACCAGTGT
CCCGGGGGACGCCGAGGCCATCGAGGCACTGGATGGGTCCTTCACTACCGACACCGTCTTCCGCGTCACC
GCCACCGGGGACGGCTTCACCCTGCGGGAGGTGCCGGTGGACCCGCCCCTGACCAAGGTGTTCCCCGACG
ACGAATCGGACGACGAATCGGACGACGGGGAGGACGGTGACCCGGACTCTCGGACGTTCGTCGCGTACGG
GGACGACGGCGACCTGGCGGGCTTCGTGGTCGTCTCGTACTCCGGCTGGAACCGCCGGCTGACCGTCGAG
GACATCGAGGTCGCCCCGGAGCACCGGGGGCACGGGGTCGGGCGCGCGTTGATGGGGCTCGCGACGGAGT
TCGCCCGCGAGCGGGGTGCCGGGCACCTCTGGCTGGAGGTCACCAACGTCAACGCACCGGCGATCCACGC
GTACCGGCGGATGGGGTTCACCCTCTGCGGCCTGGACACCGCCCTGTACGACGGCACCGCCTCGGACGGC
GAGCAGGCGCTCTACATGAGCATGCCCTGCCCCTAAGCACTTCGTGGCCGAGGAGCAGGACTGACACGTT
CAGAATTGGTTAATTGGTTGTAACATTATTCAGATTGGGCCCCGTTCCACTGAGCGTCAGACCCCGTAGA
AAAGATCAAAGGATCTTCTTGAGATCCTTTTTTTCTGCGCGTAATCTGCTGCTTGCAAACAAAAAAACCA
CCGCTACCAGCGGTGGTTTGTTTGCCGGATCAAGAGCTACCAACTCTTTTTCCGAAGGTAACTGGCTTCA
GCAGAGCGCAGATACCAAATACTGTTCTTCTAGTGTAGCCGTAGTTAGGCCACCACTTCAAGAACTCTGT
AGCACCGCCTACATACCTCGCTCTGCTAATCCTGTTACCAGTGGCTGCTGCCAGTGGCGATAAGTCGTGT
CTTACCGGGTTGGACTCAAGACGATAGTTACCGGATAAGGCGCAGCGGTCGGGCTGAACGGGGGGTTCGT
GCACACAGCCCAGCTTGGAGCGAACGACCTACACCGAACTGAGATACCTACAGCGTGAGCTATGAGAAAG
CGCCACGCTTCCCGAAGGGAGAAAGGCGGACAGGTATCCGGTAAGCGGCAGGGTCGGAACAGGAGAGCGC
ACGAGGGAGCTTCCAGGGGGAAACGCCTGGTATCTTTATAGTCCTGTCGGGTTTCGCCACCTCTGACTTG
AGCGTCGATTTTTGTGATGCTCGTCAGGGGGGCGGAGCCTATGGAAAAACGCCAGCAACGCGGCCTTTTT
ACGGTTCCTGGCCTTTTGCTGGCCTTTTGCTCACATGTT
Features (pLannotate 1.2.2; 19 found; start..end, strand, type, name):
      1..46      +  rep_origin     RSF ori (fragment): Plasmids containing the RSF 1030 origin of replication can be propagated in E. coli cells that contain additional plasmids with compatible origins.
    106..149     -  terminator     rrnB T1 terminator: Escherichia coli rrnB; transcription terminator T1 from the E. coli rrnB gene
    281..308     +  terminator     rrnB T2 terminator: transcription terminator T2 from the E. coli rrnB gene
    358..457     +  protein_bind   attL1: mutant version of attL; recombination site for the Gateway® LR reaction LR Clonase™
    470..517     +  protein_bind   FRT: FLP-mediated recombination occurs in the 8-bp core sequence TCTAGAAA (Turan and Bode, 2011). FLP recombinase from the Saccharomyces cerevisiae 2μ plasmid
   1309..1424    +  misc_feature   En2 SA: splice acceptor from the mouse Engrailed 2 gene (Skarnes et al., 1992)
   1502..1875    +  CDS            H2B (fragment) (sequence withheld): human histone H2B; HIST1H2BJ
   1883..2602    +  CDS            Venus: yellow fluorescent protein (YFP) with fast and efficient maturation (Nagai et al., 2002) mammalian codon-optimized
   2617..2702    +  CDS            large T antigen (fragment): large T antigen from SV40 (simian virus 40)
   2725..2859    +  polyA_signal   SV40 poly(A) signal: SV40 polyadenylation signal
   2942..3441    +  promoter       PGK promoter: mouse phosphoglycerate kinase 1 promoter
   3481..4080    +  CDS            PuroR (fragment): puromycin N-acetyltransferase; pac from Streptomyces; confers resistance to puromycin
   4158..4610    +  polyA_signal   PGK poly(A) signal: mouse phosphoglycerate kinase 1 polyadenylation signal
   4661..4694    +  protein_bind   loxP: Cre-mediated recombination occurs in the 8-bp core sequence (GCATACAT). Cre recombinase
   4716..4815    -  protein_bind   attL2: mutant version of attL; recombination site for the Gateway® LR reaction LR Clonase™
   4914..4961    +  promoter       EM7 promoter: synthetic bacterial promoter&nbsp
   4986..5550    +  CDS            NrsR (fragment): nourseothricin acetyltransferase; Streptomyces noursei nat1; confers resistance to nourseothricin
   5553..5580    +  CDS            BleoR (fragment): antibiotic-binding protein; Sh ble from Streptoalloteichus hindustanus; confers resistance to bleomycin, phleomycin, and Zeocin™
   5675..6263    +  rep_origin     ori: high-copy-number ColE1/pMB1/pBR322/pUC origin of replication
