[The description below was written by a language model from this plasmid's Addgene catalogue record and pLannotate feature annotations shown in this document.]
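Description:
pDREV-2 is a replacement (donor) vector for dual recombinase-mediated cassette exchange (dRMCE), built on the pL1L2_gt2 gene-trap backbone and intended for transfection into mouse cells carrying IKMC "knock-out first" conditional alleles. In bacteria it is maintained at high copy through a ColE1/pUC-type origin and selected with nourseothricin, conferred by an EM7-driven nat1 acetyltransferase gene. The annotation also picks up short RSF origin and BleoR fragments, which appear to be backbone remnants, along with rrnB T1/T2 terminators that insulate the cassette. The payload is flanked by Gateway attL1 and attL2 sites inherited from the backbone.

The exchangeable unit lies between a 5′ FRT site and a 3′ loxP site. When FLP and Cre are supplied together, these heterologous sites recombine with the matching sites in the targeted locus and swap the resident cassette for the one on the plasmid. Inside, a mouse Engrailed-2 splice acceptor precedes a human histone H2B coding sequence fused at its C terminus to Venus and terminated by an SV40 polyadenylation signal. The reporter has no promoter of its own, so it is expected to be spliced into the endogenous transcript and to report the trapped gene's expression as nuclear, chromatin-bound yellow fluorescence. Downstream, a mouse PGK promoter drives puromycin N-acetyltransferase with a PGK poly(A) signal, allowing selection of exchanged clones. The catalogue lists Dre/rox among the vector's recombinase systems, which suggests the selection cassette may be removable by Dre, but no rox sites are annotated in the feature table. The numeral in the name is not explained in the record beyond membership of the pDREV series.
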