Addgene plasmid #26752: pDREV-2
Depositing lab: Rolf Zeller. Depositing organization: University of Basel. Publication: Dual RMCE for efficient re-engineering of mouse mutant alleles. Osterwalder M, Galli A, Rosen B, Skarnes WC, Zeller R, Lopez-Rios J.. Nat Methods. 2010 Oct 17 10.1038/nmeth.1521 PubMed 20953177.
Backbone
  Vector backbone: pL1L2_gt2
  Backbone manufacturer: B. Rosen and W.C.Skarnes, unpublished
  Backbone size w/o insert (bp): 4500
  Vector type: Mammalian Expression, Cre/Lox ; FLP/FRT; DRE/Rox
  Selectable markers: Puromycin
Growth in bacteria
  Bacterial resistance: Nourseothricin (clonNat), 50 μg/mL
  Growth temperature: 37°C
  Growth strain: DH5alpha
  Copy number: High Copy
Gene/Insert
  Gene/Insert name: H2B-Venus CDS (alt name: HIST1H2BB, H2B.1, H2B/f, H2BFF, MGC119804)
  Species: H. sapiens (human)
  Insert size (bp): 1101
  GenBank ID: NM_021058
  Entrez Gene: H2BC3 (a.k.a. H2B.1, H2B/f, H2BFF, HIST1H2BB)
  Tag / fusion protein: Venus (C terminal on insert)
  Cloning method: Restriction Enzyme; 5′ cloning site BlgII (not destroyed); 3′ cloning site HindIII (not destroyed)
  Sequencing primers: 5′ FCHK2 sequence: GTATCTGCAACCTCAAGCTAGC
Resource information
  A portion of this plasmid was derived from a plasmid made by: PGK-Puro cassette from Addgene plasmid 11349
Terms and licenses: Academic/Nonprofit Terms; Industry Terms: Not Available to Industry
Depositor comments: The pDREV plasmid series encode a 5' FRT site and a 3' loxP site for re-engineering of the IKMC knock-out first alleles by dual RMCE (dRMCE) as described in Osterwalder et al. "Dual RMCE for efficient re-engineering of mouse mutant alleles" Nature Methods (2010) DOI 10.1038/nmeth.1521 Protocol for using these plasmids can be found here: http://www.nature.com/protocolexchange/protocols/1906
How to cite: pDREV-2 was a gift from Rolf Zeller (Addgene plasmid # 26752 ; http://n2t.net/addgene:26752 ; RRID:Addgene_26752)
