>Addgene plasmid #26752 | pDREV-2 | addgene partial sequence | sequence record 32980 | 26752 with EGFP-N
CCATGGTGGA
[375 nt withheld, positions 11-385]
TCCCCCCGGTCCGGGATTCTCCTCCACGTCACCGCATGTTAGAAGACTTCCTCTGCCCTCGGAGATCTGC
GATCTGCGTTCTTCTTCTTTGGTTTTCGGGACCTGGGACCTGGTTGTCATGGAGGAGAAAGGGCAGAGGT
TACTGGTTGCTGGAGTCTAGCTACTTATCCACAACCAACGCACCCAAGCTAGCTTGAGGTTGCAGATACT
GGGGGTGGGGGGGGGGATGACCCGCCCAA
